>Addgene plasmid #120274 | pCRT | addgene full sequence | sequence record 237789 | Addgene NGS Result
GGCCTCGTGATACGCCTATTTTTATAGGTTAATGTCATGATAATAATGGTTTCTTAGACGTCAGGTGGCA
CTTTTCGGGGAAATGTGCGCGGAACCCCTATTTGTTTATTTTTCTAAATACATTCAAATATGTATCCGCT
CATGAGACAATAACCCTGATAAATGCTTCAATAATATTGAAAAAGGAAGAGTATGAGTATTCAACATTTC
CGTGTCGCCCTTATTCCCTTTTTTGCGGCATTTTGCCTTCCTGTTTTTGCTCACCCAGAAACGCTGGTGA
AAGTAAAAGATGCTGAAGATCAGTTGGGTGCACGAGTGGGTTACATCGAACTGGATCTCAACAGCGGTAA
GATCCTTGAGAGTTTTCGCCCCGAAGAACGTTTTCCAATGATGAGCACTTTTAAAGTTCTGCTATGTGGC
GCGGTATTATCCCGTATTGACGCCGGGCAAGAGCAACTCGGTCGCCGCATACACTATTCTCAGAATGACT
TGGTTGAGTACTCACCAGTCACAGAAAAGCATCTTACGGATGGCATGACAGTAAGAGAATTATGCAGTGC
TGCCATAACCATGAGTGATAACACTGCGGCCAACTTACTTCTGACAACGATCGGAGGACCGAAGGAGCTA
ACCGCTTTTTTGCACAACATGGGGGATCATGTAACTCGCCTTGATCGTTGGGAACCGGAGCTGAATGAAG
CCATACCAAACGACGAGCGTGACACCACGATGCCTGTAGCAATGGCAACAACGTTGCGCAAACTATTAAC
TGGCGAACTACTTACTCTAGCTTCCCGGCAACAATTAATAGACTGGATGGAGGCGGATAAAGTTGCAGGA
CCACTTCTGCGCTCGGCCCTTCCGGCTGGCTGGTTTATTGCTGATAAATCTGGAGCCGGTGAGCGTGGGT
CTCGCGGTATCATTGCAGCACTGGGGCCAGATGGTAAGCCCTCCCGTATCGTAGTTATCTACACGACGGG
GAGTCAGGCAACTATGGATGAACGAAATAGACAGATCGCTGAGATAGGTGCCTCACTGATTAAGCATTGG
TAACTGTCAGACCAAGTTTACTCATATATACTTTAGATTGATTTAAAACTTCATTTTTAATTTAAAAGGA
TCTAGGTGAAGATCCTTTTTGATAATCTCATGACCAAAATCCCTTAACGTGAGTTTTCGTTCCACTGAGC
GTCAGACCCCGTAGAAAAGATCAAAGGATCTTCTTGAGATCCTTTTTTTCTGCGCGTAATCTGCTGCTTG
CAAACAAAAAAACCACCGCTACCAGCGGTGGTTTGTTTGCCGGATCAAGAGCTACCAACTCTTTTTCCGA
AGGTAACTGGCTTCAGCAGAGCGCAGATACCAAATACTGTTCTTCTAGTGTAGCCGTAGTTAGGCCACCA
CTTCAAGAACTCTGTAGCACCGCCTACATACCTCGCTCTGCTAATCCTGTTACCAGTGGCTGCTGCCAGT
GGCGATAAGTCGTGTCTTACCGGGTTGGACTCAAGACGATAGTTACCGGATAAGGCGCAGCGGTCGGGCT
GAACGGGGGGTTCGTGCACACAGCCCAGCTTGGAGCGAACGACCTACACCGAACTGAGATACCTACAGCG
TGAGCTATGAGAAAGCGCCACGCTTCCCGAAGGGAGAAAGGCGGACAGGTATCCGGTAAGCGGCAGGGTC
GGAACAGGAGAGCGCACGAGGGAGCTTCCAGGGGGAAACGCCTGGTATCTTTATAGTCCTGTCGGGTTTC
GCCACCTCTGACTTGAGCGTCGATTTTTGTGATGCTCGTCAGGGGGGCGGAGCCTATGGAAAAACGCCAG
CAACGCGGCCTTTTTACGGTTCCTGGCCTTTTGCTGGCCTTTTGCTCACATGTTCTTTCCTGCGTTATCC
CCTGATTCTGTGGATAACCGTATTACCGCCTTTGAGTGAGCTGATACCGCTCGCCGCAGCCGAACGACCG
AGCGCAGCGAGTCAGTGAGCGAGGAAGCGGAAGAGCGCCCAATACGCAAACCGCCTCTCCCCGCGCGTTG
GCCGATTCATTAATGCAGCTGGCACGACAGGTTTCCCGACTGGAAAGCGGGCAGTGAGCGCAACGCAATT
AATGTGAGTTAGCTCACTCATTAGGCACCCCAGGCTTTACACTTTATGCTTCCGGCTCGTATGTTGTGTG
GAATTGTGAGCGGATAACAATTTCACACAGGAAACAGCTATGACCATGATTACGAATTCGAGCTCGGTAC
CCCAATACTTGTATGGAGACGCTAGCGTCTCCATACAAGTATTGGGGGATCCTCTAGAGTCGACCTGCAG
GCATGCAAGCTTGGCACTGGCCGTCGTTTTACAACGTCGTGACTGGGAAAACCCTGGCGTTACCCAACTT
AATCGCCTTGCAGCACATCCCCCTTTCGCCAGCTGGCGTAATAGCGAAGAGGCCCGCACCGATCGCCCTT
CCCAACAGTTGCGCAGCCTGAATGGCGAATGGCGCCTGATGCGGTATTTTCTCCTTACGCATCTGTGCGG
TATTTCACACCGCATATGGTGCACTCTCAGTACAATCTGCTCTGATGCCGCATAGTTAAGCCAGCCCCGA
CACCCGCCAACACCCGCTGACGCGCCCTGACGGGCTTGTCTGCTCCCGGCATCCGCTTACAGACAAGCTG
TGACCGTCTCCGGGAGCTGCATGTGTCAGAGGTTTTCACCGTCATCACCGAAACGCGCGAGACGAAAG
Features (pLannotate 1.2.2; 12 found; start..end, strand, type, name):
     88..192     +  promoter       AmpR promoter: bla
    193..1053    +  CDS            AmpR: β-lactamase; bla; confers resistance to ampicillin, carbenicillin, and related antibiotics
   1224..1812    +  rep_origin     ori: high-copy-number ColE1/pMB1/pBR322/pUC origin of replication
   1995..2087    +  CDS            lacI (fragment): lac repressor; lacI; The lac repressor binds to the lac operator to inhibit transcription in E. coli. This inhibition can be relieved by adding lactose or isopropyl-β-D-thiogalactopyranoside (IPTG).
   2100..2121    +  protein_bind   CAP binding site: CAP binding activates transcription in the presence of cAMP. E. coli catabolite activator protein
   2136..2166    +  promoter       lac promoter: promoter for the E. coli lac operon
   2174..2190    +  protein_bind   lac operator: The lac repressor binds to the lac operator to inhibit transcription in E. coli. This inhibition can be relieved by adding lactose or isopropyl-β-D-thiogalactopyranoside (IPTG). lac repressor encoded by lacI
   2224..2242    +  misc_feature   MCS (fragment): pUC18/19 multiple cloning site
   2285..2322    +  misc_feature   MCS (fragment): pUC18/19 multiple cloning site
   2325..2479    +  CDS            lacZα (fragment): LacZα fragment of β-galactosidase; lacZ fragment
   2485..2584    -  misc_feature   bom (fragment): basis of mobility region from pBR322
   2686..2721    -  CDS            rop (fragment): Rop protein, which maintains plasmids at low copy number; rop
