[The description below was written by a language model from this plasmid's Addgene catalogue record and pLannotate feature annotations shown in this document.]
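Description:
pCRT is an empty-backbone cloning vector derived from pUC18 and intended for TA cloning of PCR products in E. coli. At 2,728 nt it is a compact, high-copy plasmid. It is maintained through the ColE1/pMB1-type pUC origin of replication and selected with ampicillin, through the β-lactamase (AmpR) gene driven by its own bla promoter. The record carries no insert, eukaryotic regulatory elements, tags or reporters beyond the bacterial lacZα region.

The cloning region retains the pUC lac architecture: a residual lacI fragment, the CAP binding site, the lac promoter and the lac operator lie upstream of the polylinker. The pUC18/19 multiple cloning site is annotated as two separate fragments with a short unannotated stretch between them, followed by a lacZα fragment. This interruption suggests that the original polylinker was modified to introduce the site used to prepare the vector for TA cloning. However, the record does not state which restriction sites or sequences were added, or how the T-overhangs that pair with the A-tailed ends left by non-proofreading polymerases are generated. The presence of lacZα downstream of the lac promoter would be compatible with blue/white screening in an α-complementing host such as DH5α, although the record does not say this is the intended screen. Short remnants annotated as bom and rop fragments are pBR322-lineage leftovers typical of pUC backbones and are unlikely to be functional. The vector belongs to a series developed for high-efficiency TA and blunt-end cloning of PCR products, and it serves as a general recipient for capturing and propagating amplified DNA fragments.
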