Addgene plasmid #120274: pCRT
Purpose: (Empty Backbone) TA-cloning vector of PCR-products
Depositing lab: Ken Motohashi. Depositing organization: Kyoto Sangyo University. Publication: A novel series of high-efficiency vectors for TA cloning and blunt-end cloning of PCR products. Motohashi K. Sci Rep. 2019 Apr 23;9(1):6417. doi: 10.1038/s41598-019-42868-6. PubMed 31015513.
Backbone
  Vector backbone: pUC18
Growth in bacteria
  Bacterial resistance: Ampicillin, 100 μg/mL
  Growth temperature: 37°C
  Growth strain: DH5alpha
  Copy number: High Copy
Terms and licenses: Academic/Nonprofit Terms; Industry Terms: Not Available to Industry
How to cite: pCRT was a gift from Ken Motohashi (Addgene plasmid # 120274 ; http://n2t.net/addgene:120274 ; RRID:Addgene_120274)
